Addgene plasmid #186146: FAK Pyk2
Purpose: For expresseion of recombinant FAK using baccolovirus in SF9 cells
Depositing lab: Michael Rosen. Depositing organization: University of Texas Southwestern Medical Center. Publication: Synergistic phase separation of two pathways promotes integrin clustering and nascent adhesion formation. Case LB, De Pasquale M, Henry L, Rosen MK. Elife. 2022 Jan 20;11. pii: 72588. doi: 10.7554/eLife.72588. PubMed 35049497.
Backbone
  Vector backbone: pFastBac Htb
  Backbone size w/o insert (bp): 4858
  Vector type: Insect Expression
Growth in bacteria
  Bacterial resistance: Ampicillin, 100 μg/mL
  Growth temperature: 37°C
  Growth strain: DH5alpha
  Copy number: Low Copy
Gene/Insert
  Gene/Insert name: PTK2
  Species: M. musculus (mouse)
  Insert size (bp): 3018
  Mutation: C-terminal linker swapped with Pyk2 linker
  Entrez Gene: PTK2 (a.k.a. FADK, FADK 1, FAK, FAK1, FRNK, PPP1R71, p125FAK, pp125FAK)
  Promoter: polyhedrin promoter
  Tag / fusion protein: His6 (N terminal on insert)
  Cloning method: Gibson Cloning
  Sequencing primers: 5′ polyhedrin-fwd,; 3′ SV40pA-R
Resource information
  A portion of this plasmid was derived from a plasmid made by: Synthesized
Terms and licenses: Academic/Nonprofit Terms; Industry Terms: Not Available to Industry
How to cite: FAK Pyk2 was a gift from Michael Rosen (Addgene plasmid # 186146 ; http://n2t.net/addgene:186146 ; RRID:Addgene_186146)
