[The description below was written by a language model from this plasmid's Addgene catalogue record and pLannotate feature annotations shown in this document.]
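Description:
FAK Pyk2 is a baculovirus donor plasmid built on the pFastBac HTb backbone for producing recombinant focal adhesion kinase in Sf9 insect cells. It is propagated in E. coli through a ColE1/pUC-type origin and selected with ampicillin via the bla gene; an f1 origin is also present. The catalogue lists it as low copy, although the annotated origin is of the type usually described as high copy. The sequenced record is 7,848 nt, consistent with the stated backbone and insert sizes.

The expression cassette sits between the Tn7R and Tn7L ends of a mini-Tn7 element, together with a gentamicin acetyltransferase gene driven by the Pc integron promoter. This arrangement allows site-specific transposition of the cassette into a bacmid in a suitable E. coli host, with gentamicin resistance marking the transposed segment. The resulting bacmid is then used to generate recombinant baculovirus.

Within the cassette, the strong, very late polyhedrin promoter drives an N-terminal His tag (recorded as His6), followed by a TEV protease cleavage site for tag removal, then the roughly 3 kb PTK2/FAK coding sequence, and finally an SV40 polyadenylation signal. The catalogue gives the species as mouse, whereas the automated annotation matched the rat FAK1 entry, which probably reflects close homology rather than a different gene. The insert is a synthesized chimera in which the C-terminal linker of FAK has been replaced by the corresponding linker from the related kinase Pyk2. The associated publication concerns phase separation in integrin clustering and nascent adhesion formation, so the purified protein was presumably used to test the contribution of the linker region in that context.
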