Features (pLannotate 1.2.2; 17 found; start..end, strand, type, name):
      1..589     +  rep_origin     ori: high-copy-number ColE1/pMB1/pBR322/pUC origin of replication
    775..826     -  misc_feature   bom (fragment): basis of mobility region from pBR322
    894..1118    -  mobile_element Tn7R: mini-Tn7 element (right end of the Tn7 transposon) Tn7
   1185..1718    -  CDS            GmR: gentamycin acetyltransferase; aacC1; confers resistance to gentamycin
   1907..1935    -  promoter       Pc promoter: intI1 (promoter lies within the coding sequence); class 1 integron promoter
   1913..2260    -  CDS            YPR2_ECOLX (fragment): Protein predicted: Swiss-Prot protein existence level 4. From Escherichia coli.
   2287..2378    +  promoter       polyhedrin promoter: polh from Autographa californica; promoter for the baculovirus polyhedrin gene
   2443..2462    +  CDS            8xHis (fragment): 8xHis affinity tag
   2484..2504    +  CDS            TEV site: tobacco etch virus (TEV) protease recognition and cleavage site
   2520..5531    +  CDS            Ptk2: FAK1_RAT - Also known as Fak, Fak1. Experimental evidence at protein level: Swiss-Prot protein existence level 1. [Isoform 2]: Does not contain a kinase domain and inhibits PTK2/FAK1 phosphorylation and signaling. Its enhanced expression can attenuate the nuclear accumulation of LPXN and limit its ability to enhance serum response factor (SRF)-dependent gene transcription (By similarity). From Rattus norvegicus (Rat).
   5615..5698    +  CDS            large T antigen (fragment): large T antigen from SV40 (simian virus 40)
   5721..5855    +  polyA_signal   SV40 poly(A) signal: SV40 polyadenylation signal
   5884..6049    -  mobile_element Tn7L: mini-Tn7 element (left end of the Tn7 transposon) Tn7
   6212..6228    +  CDS            lacZα (fragment): LacZα fragment of β-galactosidase; lacZ fragment
   6233..6687    +  rep_origin     f1 ori (sequence partly withheld): f1 bacteriophage origin of replication; arrow indicates direction of (+) strand synthesis
   6713..6817    +  promoter       AmpR promoter: bla
   6818..7678    +  CDS            AmpR: β-lactamase; bla; confers resistance to ampicillin, carbenicillin, and related antibiotics
>Addgene plasmid #186146 | FAK Pyk2 | addgene full sequence | sequence record 365821 | Addgene NGS Result
TTGAGATCCTTTTTTTCTGCGCGTAATCTGCTGCTTGCAAACAAAAAAACCACCGCTACCAGCGGTGGTT
TGTTTGCCGGATCAAGAGCTACCAACTCTTTTTCCGAAGGTAACTGGCTTCAGCAGAGCGCAGATACCAA
ATACTGTTCTTCTAGTGTAGCCGTAGTTAGGCCACCACTTCAAGAACTCTGTAGCACCGCCTACATACCT
CGCTCTGCTAATCCTGTTACCAGTGGCTGCTGCCAGTGGCGATAAGTCGTGTCTTACCGGGTTGGACTCA
AGACGATAGTTACCGGATAAGGCGCAGCGGTCGGGCTGAACGGGGGGTTCGTGCACACAGCCCAGCTTGG
AGCGAACGACCTACACCGAACTGAGATACCTACAGCGTGAGCTATGAGAAAGCGCCACGCTTCCCGAAGG
GAGAAAGGCGGACAGGTATCCGGTAAGCGGCAGGGTCGGAACAGGAGAGCGCACGAGGGAGCTTCCAGGG
GGAAACGCCTGGTATCTTTATAGTCCTGTCGGGTTTCGCCACCTCTGACTTGAGCGTCGATTTTTGTGAT
GCTCGTCAGGGGGGCGGAGCCTATGGAAAAACGCCAGCAACGCGGCCTTTTTACGGTTCCTGGCCTTTTG
CTGGCCTTTTGCTCACATGTTCTTTCCTGCGTTATCCCCTGATTCTGTGGATAACCGTATTACCGCCTTT
GAGTGAGCTGATACCGCTCGCCGCAGCCGAACGACCGAGCGCAGCGAGTCAGTGAGCGAGGAAGCGGAAG
AGCGCCTGATGCGGTATTTTCTCCTTACGCATCTGTGCGGTATTTCACACCGCATAGACCAGCCGCGTAA
CCTGGCAAAATCGGTTACGGTTGAGTAATAAATGGATGCCCTGCGTAAGCGGGTGTGGGCGGACAATAAA
GTCTTAAACTGAACAAAATAGATCTAAACTATGACAATAAAGTCTTAAACTAGACAGAATAGTTGTAAAC
TGAAATCAGTCCAGTTATGCTGTGAAAAAGCATACTGGACTTTTGTTATGGCTAAAGCAAACTCTTCATT
TTCTGAAGTGCAAATTGCCCGTCGTATTAAAGAGGGGCGTGGCCAAGGGCATGGTAAAGACTATATTCGC
GGCGTTGTGACAATTTACCGAACAACTCCGCGGCCGGGAAGCCGATCTCGGCTTGAACGAATTGTTAGGT
GGCGGTACTTGGGTCGATATCAAAGTGCATCACTTCTTCCCGTATGCCCAACTTTGTATAGAGAGCCACT
GCGGGATCGTCACCGTAATCTGCTTGCACGTAGATCACATAAGCACCAAGCGCGTTGGCCTCATGCTTGA
GGAGATTGATGAGCGCGGTGGCAATGCCCTGCCTCCGGTGCTCGCCGGAGACTGCGAGATCATAGATATA
GATCTCACTACGCGGCTGCTCAAACTTGGGCAGAACGTAAGCCGCGAGAGCGCCAACAACCGCTTCTTGG
TCGAAGGCAGCAAGCGCGATGAATGTCTTACTACGGAGCAAGTTCCCGAGGTAATCGGAGTCCGGCTGAT
GTTGGGAGTAGGTGGCTACGTCTCCGAACTCACGACCGAAAAGATCAAGAGCAGCCCGCATGGATTTGAC
TTGGTCAGGGCCGAGCCTACATGTGCGAATGATGCCCATACTTGAGCCACCTAACTTTGTTTTAGGGCGA
CTGCCCTGCTGCGTAACATCGTTGCTGCTGCGTAACATCGTTGCTGCTCCATAACATCAAACATCGACCC
ACGGCGTAACGCGCTTGCTGCTTGGATGCCCGAGGCATAGACTGTACAAAAAAACAGTCATAACAAGCCA
TGAAAACCGCCACTGCGCCGTTACCACCGCTGCGTTCGGTCAAGGTTCTGGACCAGTTGCGTGAGCGCAT
ACGCTACTTGCATTACAGTTTACGAACCGAACAGGCTTATGTCAACTGGGTTCGTGCCTTCATCCGTTTC
CACGGTGTGCGTCACCCGGCAACCTTGGGCAGCAGCGAAGTCGAGGCATTTCTGTCCTGGCTGGCGAACG
AGCGCAAGGTTTCGGTCTCCACGCATCGTCAGGCATTGGCGGCCTTGCTGTTCTTCTACGGCAAGGTGCT
GTGCACGGATCTGCCCTGGCTTCAGGAGATCGGAAGACCTCGGCCGTCGCGGCGCTTGCCGGTGGTGCTG
ACCCCGGATGAAGTGGTTCGCATCCTCGGTTTTCTGGAAGGCGAGCATCGTTTGTTCGCCCAGGACTCTA
GCTATAGTTCTAGTGGTTGGCTACGTATACTCCGGAATATTAATAGATCATGGAGATAATTAAAATGATA
ACCATCTCGCAAATAAATAAGTATTTTACTGTTTTCGTAACAGTTTTGTAATAAAAAAACCTATAAATAT
TCCGGATTATTCATACCGTCCCACCATCGGGCGCGGATCTCGGTCCGAAACCATGTCGTACTACCATCAC
CATCACCATCACGATTACGATATCCCAACGACCGAAAACCTGTATTTTCAGGGCGCCATGGGGATCCGGA
TGGCAGCTGCTTATCTTGACCCAAACTTGAATCACACACCAAGTTCGAGTACTAAGACTCACCTGGGTAC
TGGCATGGAACGGTCCCCTGGTGCAATGGAACGAGTATTAAAGGTCTTTCATCATTTTGAAAGCAGTAGT
GAGCCAACCACCTGGGCCAGTATTATCAGGCATGGAGATGCTACTGATGTCAGGGGCATCATTCAGAAGA
TAGTGGACAGTCACAAAGTAAAGCACGTGGCCTGCTATGGATTTCGCCTCAGTCACCTGCGATCGGAGGA
GGTGCACTGGCTGCACGTGGACATGGGTGTCTCCAGTGTGAGGGAGAAATATGAACTCGCCCACCCACCA
GAGGAGTGGAAATATGAGTTGAGAATTCGTTACTTGCCAAAAGGATTTCTAAACCAGTTTACTGAAGATA
AGCCAACATTGAATTTCTTCTATCAACAGGTGAAGAGTGACTACATGCAAGAAATAGCTGATCAAGTAGA
CCAAGAAATAGCTTTGAAGTTGGGTTGTTTGGAAATTAGGCGATCCTATTGGGAGATGAGGGGTAATGCC
CTAGAGAAGAAGTCCAACTATGAAGTATTAGAAAAAGATGTTGGTTTAAAGCGATTTTTTCCTAAGAGTT
TACTGGATTCTGTCAAGGCCAAAACACTAAGAAAGCTGATCCAGCAAACATTCAGGCAGTTTGCCAACCT
TAATAGAGAAGAAAGCATCCTGAAATTCTTTGAGATTCTTTCTCCTGTGTACAGATTTGACAAAGAGTGC
TTCAAGTGTGCCCTTGGGTCAAGTTGGATCATTTCTGTGGAATTGGCAATCGGCCCAGAAGAAGGGATCA
GTTACCTGACAGACAAAGGCTGCAATCCCACACACCTAGCAGACTTTAACCAAGTGCAGACCATCCAGTA
CTCAAACAGTGAAGACAAAGACAGGAAAGGAATGCTACAACTCAAAATCGCTGGTGCTCCTGAGCCTCTG
ACCGTGACGGCACCATCCCTAACCATTGCCGAGAACATGGCCGACCTGATTGATGGATACTGCCGGCTGG
TGAATGGAGCCACACAATCTTTCATCATCAGACCCCAGAAAGAAGGTGAACGGGCGTTGCCATCAATACC
AAAGTTGGCCAACAGTGAAAAGCAAGGCATGCGGACACATGCAGTCTCTGTGTCAGAGACAGATGACTAT
GCAGAGATCATCGATGAGGAAGACACATACACCATGCCCTCGACCAGGGATTATGAGATTCAGAGAGAAA
GAATAGAACTTGGACGCTGTATTGGAGAAGGTCAGTTTGGAGATGTACATCAAGGCGTGTACCTGAGCCC
AGAGAATCCAGCTTTGGCTGTTGCAATCAAAACATGTAAAAACTGTACTTCGGACAGTGTGAGAGAGAAG
TTCCTTCAAGAAGCCTTAACAATGCGTCAGTTTGACCATCCTCACATCGTGAAGCTGATTGGAGTCATTA
CAGAGAACCCTGTCTGGATAATCATGGAGTTGTGCACACTTGGAGAGCTGAGGTCATTTTTGCAAGTAAG
AAAATACAGCTTGGACCTGGCATCTTTGATATTATATGCCTATCAGCTTAGTACAGCACTCGCGTATCTG
GAGAGCAAAAGATTTGTTCACAGGGACATTGCTGCTCGGAATGTTCTGGTGTCTTCAAATGATTGTGTAA
AATTGGGAGACTTTGGATTATCTCGATATATGGAAGACAGTACTTACTATAAAGCTTCCAAAGGAAAATT
ACCTATTAAATGGATGGCTCCAGAGTCAATCAATTTTCGACGTTTTACCTCAGCTAGTGACGTGTGGATG
TTTGGTGTGTGTATGTGGGAGATACTGATGCATGGCGTGAAGCCTTTTCAAGGAGTGAAGAACAATGATG
TGATCGGTCGAATTGAAAATGGGGAAAGATTACCAATGCCTCCAAATTGTCCTCCCACCCTCTACAGCCT
TATGACGAAATGTTGGGCCTATGACCCCAGCAGGCGGCCCAGGTTTACTGAACTAAAAGCTCAGCTCAGC
ACAATCCTGGAGGAGGAGAAGGTGCAGCAAGAAGAGCAGGAACGGAACGCTAGATATCGAACTCCAAAAA
TTCTTGAGCCCACTGCGTTCCAAGAGCCTCCGCCTAAACCTTCCAGACCGAAATATAGACCTCCTCCGCA
GACGAATTTGCTGGCTCCTAAGTTGCAATTTCAGGTTCCCGAGGGTTTGTGTGCTAGTTCACCTACATTG
ACGAGTCCGATGGAGTATCCTTCTCCCGTAAATTCCTTGCACACGCCACCGCTGCACCGCCACAACGTTT
TCAAAAGACACTCTATGCGGGAGGAAGATTTCATACAGCCTTCTTCCCGCGAGGAGGCGCAACAGCTTTG
GGAGGCGGAAAAAGTTAAGATGCGGCAAATCCTTGACAAACAACAGAAGCAAATGGTGGAAGATTATCAG
TGGCTCCGCCAAGAGGAGAAGAGTCTTGATCCCATGGTTTACATGAACGATAAGAGTCCGCTGACACCTG
AGAAAGAGGTAGGCTACCTGGAGTTTACGGGACCACCTCAAAAGCCTCCTAGGCTCGGCGCTCAATCAAT
TCCCACGGCCAATCTCGATCGGTCCAATGACAAGGTTTACGAGAACGTAACGGGATTGGTGAAGGCAGTC
ATTGAGATGTCTTCTAAAATCCAACCTGCCCCGCCGGAGGAATATGTACCGATGGTAAAAGAGGTTGGGC
TCGCCCTGCGGACACTGCTCGCAACGGTCGATGAAACCATACCTCTGTTGCCAGCTAGTACTCACAGGGA
GATAGAGATGGCACAAAAACTGCTGAACTCAGACCTGGGAGAGCTTATAAACAAAATGAAGCTCGCCCAG
CAGTATGTGATGACGAGCTTGCAGCAGGAATACAAAAAGCAAATGTTGACAGCTGCACATGCACTCGCCG
TTGACGCAAAAAATCTTCTGGATGTTATAGACCAGGCCCGACTCAAGATGCTCGGGCAGACAAGGCCACA
TTGATAATGATAGGCGGCCGCTTTCGAATCTAGAGCCTGCAGTCTCGAGGCATGCGGTACCAAGCTTGTC
GAGAAGTACTAGAGGATCATAATCAGCCATACCACATTTGTAGAGGTTTTACTTGCTTTAAAAAACCTCC
CACACCTCCCCCTGAACCTGAAACATAAAATGAATGCAATTGTTGTTGTTAACTTGTTTATTGCAGCTTA
TAATGGTTACAAATAAAGCAATAGCATCACAAATTTCACAAATAAAGCATTTTTTTCACTGCATTCTAGT
TGTGGTTTGTCCAAACTCATCAATGTATCTTATCATGTCTGGATCTGATCACTGATATCGCCTAGGAGAT
CCGAACCAGATAAGTGAAATCTAGTTCCAAACTATTTTGTCATTTTTAATTTTCGTATTAGCTTACGACG
CTACACCCAGTTCCCATCTATTTTGTCACTCTTCCCTAAATAATCCTTAAAAACTCCATTTCCACCCCTC
CCAGTTCCCAACTATTTTGTCCGCCCACAGCGGGGCATTTTTCTTCCTGTTATGTTTTTAATCAAACATC
CTGCCAACTCCATGTGACAAACCGTCATCTTCGGCTACTTTTTCTCTGTCACAGAATGAAAATTTTTCTG
TCATCTCTTCGTTATTAATGTTTGTAATTGACTGAATATCAACGCTTATTTGCAGCCTGAATGGCGAATG
GG
[124 nt withheld, positions 6233-6356]
C
[91 nt withheld, positions 6358-6448]
A
[49 nt withheld, positions 6450-6498]
CCTTTGACGTTGGAGTCCACGTTCTT
[37 nt withheld, positions 6525-6561]
ACCCTATCTCGGTCTATTCTTTTGATTTATAAGGGATTTTGCCGATTTCGGCCTATTGGTTAAAAAATGA
GCTGATTTAACAAAAATTTAACGCGAATTTTAACAAAATATTAACGCTTACAATTTAGGTGGCACTTTTC
GGGGAAATGTGCGCGGAACCCCTATTTGTTTATTTTTCTAAATACATTCAAATATGTATCCGCTCATGAG
ACAATAACCCTGATAAATGCTTCAATAATATTGAAAAAGGAAGAGTATGAGTATTCAACATTTCCGTGTC
GCCCTTATTCCCTTTTTTGCGGCATTTTGCCTTCCTGTTTTTGCTCACCCAGAAACGCTGGTGAAAGTAA
AAGATGCTGAAGATCAGTTGGGTGCACGAGTGGGTTACATCGAACTGGATCTCAACAGCGGTAAGATCCT
TGAGAGTTTTCGCCCCGAAGAACGTTTTCCAATGATGAGCACTTTTAAAGTTCTGCTATGTGGCGCGGTA
TTATCCCGTATTGACGCCGGGCAAGAGCAACTCGGTCGCCGCATACACTATTCTCAGAATGACTTGGTTG
AGTACTCACCAGTCACAGAAAAGCATCTTACGGATGGCATGACAGTAAGAGAATTATGCAGTGCTGCCAT
AACCATGAGTGATAACACTGCGGCCAACTTACTTCTGACAACGATCGGAGGACCGAAGGAGCTAACCGCT
TTTTTGCACAACATGGGGGATCATGTAACTCGCCTTGATCGTTGGGAACCGGAGCTGAATGAAGCCATAC
CAAACGACGAGCGTGACACCACGATGCCTGTAGCAATGGCAACAACGTTGCGCAAACTATTAACTGGCGA
ACTACTTACTCTAGCTTCCCGGCAACAATTAATAGACTGGATGGAGGCGGATAAAGTTGCAGGACCACTT
CTGCGCTCGGCCCTTCCGGCTGGCTGGTTTATTGCTGATAAATCTGGAGCCGGTGAGCGTGGGTCTCGCG
GTATCATTGCAGCACTGGGGCCAGATGGTAAGCCCTCCCGTATCGTAGTTATCTACACGACGGGGAGTCA
GGCAACTATGGATGAACGAAATAGACAGATCGCTGAGATAGGTGCCTCACTGATTAAGCATTGGTAACTG
TCAGACCAAGTTTACTCATATATACTTTAGATTGATTTAAAACTTCATTTTTAATTTAAAAGGATCTAGG
TGAAGATCCTTTTTGATAATCTCATGACCAAAATCCCTTAACGTGAGTTTTCGTTCCACTGAGCGTCAGA
CCCCGTAGAAAAGATCAAAGGATCTTC
